Addgene plasmid #80484: PB-TAC-MKOS
Purpose: piggyBac transposon for dox-inducible expression of the MKOS polycistronic reprogramming cassette (with mCherry)
Depositing lab: Knut Woltjen. Depositing organization: Kyoto University, Center for iPS Cell Research and Application. Publication: KLF4 N-terminal variance modulates induced reprogramming to pluripotency. Kim SI, Oceguera-Yanez F, Hirohata R, Linker S, Okita K, Yamada Y, Yamamoto T, Yamanaka S, Woltjen K. Stem Cell Reports. 2015 Apr 14;4(4):727-43. doi: 10.1016/j.stemcr.2015.02.004. Epub 2015 Mar 12. PubMed 25772473.
Backbone
  Vector backbone: pBluescript
  Backbone size w/o insert (bp): 3000
  Total vector size (bp): 11232
  Vector type: Mammalian Expression ; piggyBac transposon
Growth in bacteria
  Bacterial resistance: Ampicillin, 100 μg/mL
  Growth temperature: 37°C
  Growth strain: DH5alpha
  Copy number: High Copy
Gene/Insert
  Gene/Insert name: MKOS
  Species: M. musculus (mouse)
  Insert size (bp): 4995
  Entrez Gene: Myc (a.k.a. Myc2, Niard, Nird, bHLHe39); Klf4 (a.k.a. EZF, Gklf, Zie); Pou5f1 (a.k.a. NF-A3, Oct-3, Oct-3/4, Oct-4, Oct3, Oct3/4, Oct4, Otf-3, Otf-4, Otf3, Otf3-rs7, Otf3g, Otf4); Sox2 (a.k.a. Sox-2, lcc, ysb)
  Promoter: tetO
  Cloning method: Gateway Cloning
  Sequencing primers: 5′ CCAAAAGACGGCAATATGGT; 3′ GCTGTTTTGACCTCCATAGAAGA
Terms and licenses: Academic/Nonprofit Terms; Industry Terms: Not Available to Industry
Depositor comments: Requires co-transfection with a piggyBac transposase plasmid for stable genomic integration. If you desire to use transposase with the Materials, you may contact Transposagen or other licensed vendor.
How to cite: PB-TAC-MKOS was a gift from Knut Woltjen (Addgene plasmid # 80484 ; http://n2t.net/addgene:80484 ; RRID:Addgene_80484)
