[The description below was written by a language model from this plasmid's Addgene catalogue record and pLannotate feature annotations shown in this document.]
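Description:
PB-TAC-MKOS is a piggyBac transposon vector built on a pBluescript backbone for doxycycline-inducible expression of the four mouse reprogramming factors in mammalian cells. In bacteria it is maintained as a high-copy plasmid through a ColE1/pUC-type origin and selected with ampicillin via the AmpR (β-lactamase) gene. The backbone also retains the f1 origin, lacZα and lac promoter remnants, and the flanking T7 and T3 promoters typical of pBluescript. The total size is about 11.2 kb.

The payload is driven by a tetO promoter, annotated as an array of tet operator repeats followed by a minimal promoter segment, so transcription depends on a tetracycline-responsive transactivator and doxycycline; no transactivator is annotated on this plasmid. Downstream, between the attB1 and attB2 sites left by Gateway cloning, lies the roughly 5 kb MKOS polycistronic cassette encoding Myc, Klf4, Pou5f1 (Oct4) and Sox2 in that order. An F2A peptide is annotated between Myc and Klf4, which allows separate proteins to be produced from one open reading frame. The short gaps between the later genes are unannotated, and the record does not state which linkers they contain. An EMCV IRES then directs translation of mCherry from the same transcript, giving a red fluorescent readout of cassette induction, and a rabbit β-globin polyadenylation signal terminates the unit.

The piggyBac terminal repeats are not explicitly annotated, although a baculovirus FP25 fragment sits near one end of the cassette. Stable genomic integration requires co-transfection with a separate piggyBac transposase plasmid. The construct is intended for inducible reprogramming of somatic cells to pluripotency, and the associated study examined how KLF4 N-terminal variation affects this process.
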