Features (pLannotate 1.2.2; 32 found; start..end, strand, type, name):
      3..458     -  rep_origin     f1 ori (sequence partly withheld): f1 bacteriophage origin of replication; arrow indicates direction of (+) strand synthesis
    466..623     -  CDS            lacZα (fragment): LacZα fragment of β-galactosidase; lacZ fragment
    626..644     +  promoter       T7 promoter: promoter for bacteriophage T7 RNA polymerase
   1144..1164    +  promoter       tight TRE promoter (fragment): Tet-responsive promoter PTight, consisting of seven tet operator sequences followed by the minimal CMV promoter
   1181..1201    +  promoter       tight TRE promoter (fragment): Tet-responsive promoter PTight, consisting of seven tet operator sequences followed by the minimal CMV promoter
   1218..1238    +  promoter       tight TRE promoter (fragment): Tet-responsive promoter PTight, consisting of seven tet operator sequences followed by the minimal CMV promoter
   1255..1275    +  promoter       tight TRE promoter (fragment): Tet-responsive promoter PTight, consisting of seven tet operator sequences followed by the minimal CMV promoter
   1292..1312    +  promoter       tight TRE promoter (fragment): Tet-responsive promoter PTight, consisting of seven tet operator sequences followed by the minimal CMV promoter
   1329..1349    +  promoter       tight TRE promoter (fragment): Tet-responsive promoter PTight, consisting of seven tet operator sequences followed by the minimal CMV promoter
   1366..1386    +  promoter       tight TRE promoter (fragment): Tet-responsive promoter PTight, consisting of seven tet operator sequences followed by the minimal CMV promoter
   1403..1423    +  promoter       tight TRE promoter (fragment): Tet-responsive promoter PTight, consisting of seven tet operator sequences followed by the minimal CMV promoter
   1431..1476    +  promoter       TRE3GV promoter (fragment): 3rd-generation Tet-responsive promoter that can be activated by binding of Tet-On® 3G, optimized for retroviral and lentiviral vectors
   1548..1572    +  protein_bind   attB1: mutant version of attB; recombination site for the Gateway® BP reaction BP Clonase™
   1619..2935    +  CDS            Myc: MYC_MOUSE - Experimental evidence at protein level: Swiss-Prot protein existence level 1. Transcription factor that binds DNA in a non-specific manner, yet also specifically recognizes the core sequence 5'-CAC[GA]TG-3'. Activates the transcription of growth-related genes. Binds to the VEGFA promoter, promoting VEGFA production and subsequent sprouting angiogenesis. Regulator of somatic reprogramming, controls self-renewal of embryonic stem cells. Functions with TAF6L to activate target gene expression through RNA polymerase II pause release (PubMed:31005419). From Mus musculus (Mouse).
   2945..3010    +  CDS            F2A: 2A peptide from foot-and-mouth disease virus polyprotein Eukaryotic ribosomes fail to insert a peptide bond between the Gly and Pro residues, yielding separate polypeptides.
   3011..4414    +  CDS            Klf4: KLF4_MOUSE - Also known as Ezf, Gklf, Zie. Experimental evidence at protein level: Swiss-Prot protein existence level 1. Transcription factor; can act both as activator and as repressor. Binds the 5'-CACCC-3' core sequence. Binds to the promoter region of its own gene and can activate its own transcription. Regulates the expression of key transcription factors during embryonic development. Plays an important role in maintaining embryonic stem cells, and in preventing their differentiation. Required for establishing the barrier function of the skin and for postnatal maturation and maintenance o
   4529..5584    +  CDS            Pou5f1: PO5F1_MOUSE - Also known as Oct-3, Oct-4, Otf-3, Otf3. Experimental evidence at protein level: Swiss-Prot protein existence level 1. Transcription factor that binds to the octamer motif (5'- ATTTGCAT-3') (PubMed:1972777, PubMed:1690859, PubMed:1967980, PubMed:17525163, PubMed:23376973). Forms a trimeric complex with SOX2 or SOX15 on DNA and controls the expression of a number of genes involved in embryonic development such as YES1, FGF4, UTF1 and ZFP206 (PubMed:15863505, PubMed:17097055, PubMed:17496161, PubMed:19740739). Critical for early embryogenesis and for embryonic stem cell pluripotenc
   5654..6610    +  CDS            Sox2: SOX2_MOUSE - Also known as Sox-2. Experimental evidence at protein level: Swiss-Prot protein existence level 1. Transcription factor that forms a trimeric complex with POU5F1 (OCT3/4) on DNA and controls the expression of a number of genes involved in embryonic development such as YES1, FGF4, UTF1 and ZFP206 (PubMed:15863505, PubMed:17097055, PubMed:19740739). Binds to the proximal enhancer region of NANOG (PubMed:15863505). Critical for early embryogenesis and for embryonic stem cell pluripotency (By similarity). Downstream SRRT target that mediates the promotion of neural stem cell self-rene
   6643..6667    -  protein_bind   attB2: mutant version of attB; recombination site for the Gateway® BP reaction BP Clonase™
   6820..7282    +  misc_feature   IRES: internal ribosome entry site (IRES) of the encephalomyocarditis virus (EMCV)
   7296..8003    +  CDS            mCherry: mCherry is a basic (constitutively fluorescent) red fluorescent protein published in 2004, derived from Discosoma sp.. It is reported to be a very rapidly-maturing monomer with low acid sensitivity.
   8083..8138    +  polyA_signal   β-globin poly(A) signal: rabbit β-globin polyadenylation signal (Gil and Proudfoot, 1987)
   8470..8492    +  misc_feature   MCS (fragment): pBluescript multiple cloning site
   8893..9024    +  CDS            FP (fragment): FP25_NPVAC - Experimental evidence at protein level: Swiss-Prot protein existence level 1. From Autographa californica nuclear polyhedrosis virus (AcMNPV).
   9042..9060    -  promoter       T3 promoter: promoter for bacteriophage T3 RNA polymerase
   9103..9125    -  protein_bind   lac operator (fragment): The lac repressor binds to the lac operator to inhibit transcription in E. coli. This inhibition can be relieved by adding lactose or isopropyl-β-D-thiogalactopyranoside (IPTG). lac repressor encoded by lacI
   9129..9159    -  promoter       lac promoter: promoter for the E. coli lac operon
   9174..9195    -  protein_bind   CAP binding site: CAP binding activates transcription in the presence of cAMP. E. coli catabolite activator protein
   9208..9300    -  CDS            lacI (fragment): lac repressor; lacI; The lac repressor binds to the lac operator to inhibit transcription in E. coli. This inhibition can be relieved by adding lactose or isopropyl-β-D-thiogalactopyranoside (IPTG).
   9483..10071   -  rep_origin     ori: high-copy-number ColE1/pMB1/pBR322/pUC origin of replication
  10242..11102   -  CDS            AmpR: β-lactamase; bla; confers resistance to ampicillin, carbenicillin, and related antibiotics
  11103..11207   -  promoter       AmpR promoter: bla
>Addgene plasmid #80484 | PB-TAC-MKOS | depositor full sequence | sequence record 155401 | PB-TAC-MKOS sequence 11233 bps
GGAAATTGTAAACGTTAATATTTTGTTAAAATTCGCGTTAAATTTTTGTTAAATCAGCTCATTTTTTAAC
CAATAGGCCGAAATCGGCAAAATCCCTTATAAATCAAAAGAATAGACCGAGATAGGGT
[37 nt withheld, positions 129-165]
AAAGAACGTGGACTCCAACGTCAAAGG
[49 nt withheld, positions 193-241]
T
[91 nt withheld, positions 243-333]
G
[124 nt withheld, positions 335-458]
CGCGCCATTCGCCATTCAGGCTGCGCAACTGTTGGGAAGGGCGATCGGTGCGGGCCTCTTCGCTATTACG
CCAGCTGGCGAAAGGGGGATGTGCTGCAAGGCGATTAAGTTGGGTAACGCCAGGGTTTTCCCAGTCACGA
CGTTGTAAAACGACGGCCAGTGAATTGTAATACGACTCACTATAGGGCGAATTGGAGCTCGGTATTCACG
ACAGCAGGCTGAATAATAAAAAAATTAGAAACTATTATTTAACCCTAGAAAGATAATCATATTGTGACGT
ACGTTAAAGATAATCATGCGTAAAATTGACGCATGTGTTTTATCGGTCTGTATATCGAGGTTTATTTATT
AATTTGAATAGATATTAAGTTTTATTATATTTACACTTACATACTAATAATAAATTCAACAAACAATTTA
TTTATGTTTATTTATTTATTAAAAAAAAACAAAAACTCAAAATTTCTTCTATAAAGTAACAAAACTTTTA
AACATTCTCTCTTTTACAAAAATAAACTTATTTTGTACTTTAAAAACAGTCATGTTGTATTATAAAATAA
GTAATTAGCTTAACCTATACATAATAGAAACAAATTATACTTATTAGTCAGTCAGAAACAACTTTGGCAC
ATATCAATATTATGCTCTCGTTAATTAACTCGAGGGATCCAAGCTGGCCGCACGTCTCCCTATCAGTGAT
AGAGAAGTCGACACGTCTCGAGCTCCCTATCAGTGATAGAGAAGGTACGTCTAGAACGTCTCCCTATCAG
TGATAGAGAAGTCGACACGTCTCGAGCTCCCTATCAGTGATAGAGAAGGTACGTCTAGAACGTCTCCCTA
TCAGTGATAGAGAAGTCGACACGTCTCGAGCTCCCTATCAGTGATAGAGAAGGTACGTCTAGAACGTCTC
CCTATCAGTGATAGAGAAGTCGACACGTCTCGAGCTCCCTATCAGTGATAGAGAAGGTACCCCCTATATA
AGCAGAGCTCGTTTAGTGAACCGTCAGATCGCCTGGAGACGCCATCCACGCTGTTTTGACCTCCATAGAA
GACACCGGGACCGATCCAGCCTCCGCGGTGGCGGCCATCACAAGTTTGTACAAAAAAGCAGGCTGGCGCC
GGAACCAATTCAGTCGACTGGATCCGGTACCGAATTCACCATGCCCCTCAACGTGAACTTCACCAACAGG
AACTATGACCTCGACTACGACTCCGTACAGCCCTATTTCATCTGCGACGAGGAAGAGAATTTCTATCACC
AGCAACAGCAGAGCGAGCTGCAGCCGCCCGCGCCCAGTGAGGATATCTGGAAGAAATTCGAGCTGCTTCC
CACCCCGCCCCTGTCCCCGAGCCGCCGCTCCGGGCTCTGCTCTCCATCCTATGTTGCGGTCGCTACGTCC
TTCTCCCCAAGGGAAGACGATGACGGCGGCGGTGGCAACTTCTCCACCGCCGATCAGCTGGAGATGATGA
CCGAGTTACTTGGAGGAGACATGGTGAACCAGAGCTTCATCTGCGATCCTGACGACGAGACCTTCATCAA
GAACATCATCATCCAGGACTGTATGTGGAGCGGTTTCTCAGCCGCTGCCAAGCTGGTCTCGGAGAAGCTG
GCCTCCTACCAGGCTGCGCGCAAAGACAGCACCAGCCTGAGCCCCGCCCGCGGGCACAGCGTCTGCTCCA
CCTCCAGCCTGTACCTGCAGGACCTCACCGCCGCCGCGTCCGAGTGCATTGACCCCTCAGTGGTCTTTCC
CTACCCGCTCAACGACAGCAGCTCGCCCAAATCCTGTACCTCGTCCGATTCCACGGCCTTCTCTCCTTCC
TCGGACTCGCTGCTGTCCTCCGAGTCCTCCCCACGGGCCAGCCCTGAGCCCCTAGTGCTGCATGAGGAGA
CACCGCCCACCACCAGCAGCGACTCTGAAGAAGAGCAAGAAGATGAGGAAGAAATTGATGTGGTGTCTGT
GGAGAAGAGGCAAACCCCTGCCAAGAGGTCGGAGTCGGGCTCATCTCCATCCCGAGGCCACAGCAAACCT
CCGCACAGCCCACTGGTCCTCAAGAGGTGCCACGTCTCCACTCACCAGCACAACTACGCCGCACCCCCCT
CCACAAGGAAGGACTATCCAGCTGCCAAGAGGGCCAAGTTGGACAGTGGCAGGGTCCTGAAGCAGATCAG
CAACAACCGCAAGTGCTCCAGCCCCAGGTCCTCAGACACGGAGGAAAACGACAAGAGGCGGACACACAAC
GTCTTGGAACGTCAGAGGAGGAACGAGCTGAAGCGCAGCTTTTTTGCCCTGCGTGACCAGATCCCTGAAT
TGGAAAACAACGAAAAGGCCCCCAAGGTAGTGATCCTCAAAAAAGCCACCGCCTACATCCTGTCCATTCA
AGCAGACGAGCACAAGCTCACCTCTGAAAAGGACTTATTGAGGAAACGACGAGAACAGTTGAAACACAAA
CTCGAACAGCTTCGAAACTCTGGTGCAGGTTCTGGCGTGAAACAGACTTTGAATTTTGACCTTCTCAAGT
TGGCGGGAGACGTGGAGTCCAACCCAGGGCCCATGAGGCAGCCACCTGGCGAGTCTGACATGGCTGTCAG
CGACGCTCTGCTCCCGTCCTTCTCCACGTTCGCGTCCGGCCCGGCGGGAAGGGAGAAGACACTGCGTCCA
GCAGGTGCCCCGACTAACCGTTGGCGTGAGGAACTCTCTCACATGAAGCGACTTCCCCCACTTCCCGGCC
GCCCCTACGACCTGGCGGCGACGGTGGCCACAGACCTGGAGAGTGGCGGAGCTGGTGCAGCTTGCAGCAG
TAACAACCCGGCCCTCCTAGCCCGGAGGGAGACCGAGGAGTTCAACGACCTCCTGGACCTAGACTTTATC
CTTTCCAACTCGCTAACCCACCAGGAATCGGTGGCCGCCACCGTGACCACCTCGGCGTCAGCTTCATCCT
CGTCTTCCCCAGCGAGCAGCGGCCCTGCCAGCGCGCCCTCCACCTGCAGCTTCAGCTATCCGATCCGGGC
CGGGGGTGACCCGGGCGTGGCTGCCAGCAACACAGGTGGAGGGCTCCTCTACAGCCGAGAATCTGCGCCA
CCTCCCACGGCCCCCTTCAACCTGGCGGACATCAATGACGTGAGCCCCTCGGGCGGCTTCGTGGCTGAGC
TCCTGCGGCCGGAGTTGGACCCAGTATACATTCCGCCACAGCAGCCTCAGCCGCCAGGTGGCGGGCTGAT
GGGCAAGTTTGTGCTGAAGGCGTCTCTGACCACCCCTGGCAGCGAGTACAGCAGCCCTTCGGTCATCAGT
GTTAGCAAAGGAAGCCCAGACGGCAGCCACCCCGTGGTAGTGGCGCCCTACAGCGGTGGCCCGCCGCGCA
TGTGCCCCAAGATTAAGCAAGAGGCGGTCCCGTCCTGCACGGTCAGCCGGTCCCTAGAGGCCCATTTGAG
CGCTGGACCCCAGCTCAGCAACGGCCACCGGCCCAACACACACGACTTCCCCCTGGGGCGGCAGCTCCCC
ACCAGGACTACCCCTACACTGAGTCCCGAGGAACTGCTGAACAGCAGGGACTGTCACCCTGGCCTGCCTC
TTCCCCCAGGATTCCATCCCCATCCGGGGCCCAACTACCCTCCTTTCCTGCCAGACCAGATGCAGTCACA
AGTCCCCTCTCTCCATTATCAAGAGCTCATGCCACCGGGTTCCTGCCTGCCAGAGGAGCCCAAGCCAAAG
AGGGGAAGAAGGTCGTGGCCCCGGAAAAGAACAGCCACCCACACTTGTGACTATGCAGGCTGTGGCAAAA
CCTATACCAAGAGTTCTCATCTCAAGGCACACCTGCGAACTCACACAGGCGAGAAACCTTACCACTGTGA
CTGGGACGGCTGTGGGTGGAAATTCGCCCGCTCCGATGAACTGACCAGGCACTACCGCAAACACACAGGG
CACCGGCCCTTTCAGTGCCAGAAGTGCGACAGGGCCTTTTCCAGGTCGGACCACCTTGCCTTACACATGA
AGAGGCACTTTGGCTCCGGAGAGGGCAGAGGAAGTCTGCTAACATGCGGTGACGTCGAGGAGAATCCTGG
CCCACTCGAGATGGCTGGACACCTGGCTTCAGACTTCGCCTTCTCACCCCCACCAGGTGGGGGTGATGGG
TCAGCAGGGCTGGAGCCGGGCTGGGTGGATTCTCGAACCTGGCTAAGCTTCCAAGGGCCTCCAGGTGGGC
CTGGAATCGGACCAGGCTCAGAGGTATTGGGGATCTCCCCATGTCCGCCCGCATACGAGTTCTGCGGAGG
GATGGCATACTGTGGACCTCAGGTTGGACTGGGCCTAGTCCCCCAAGTTGGCGTGGAGACTTTGCAGCCT
GAGGGCCAGGCAGGAGCACGAGTGGAAAGCAACTCAGAGGGAACCTCCTCTGAGCCCTGTGCCGACCGCC
CCAATGCCGTGAAGTTGGAGAAGGTGGAACCAACTCCCGAGGAGTCCCAGGACATGAAAGCCCTGCAGAA
GGAGCTAGAACAGTTTGCCAAGCTGCTGAAGCAGAAGAGGATCACCTTGGGGTACACCCAGGCCGACGTG
GGGCTCACCCTGGGCGTTCTCTTTGGAAAGGTGTTCAGCCAGACCACCATCTGTCGCTTCGAGGCCTTGC
AGCTCAGCCTTAAGAACATGTGTAAGCTGCGGCCCCTGCTGGAGAAGTGGGTGGAGGAAGCCGACAACAA
TGAGAACCTTCAGGAGATATGCAAATCGGAGACCCTGGTGCAGGCCCGGAAGAGAAAGCGAACTAGCATT
GAGAACCGTGTGAGGTGGAGTCTGGAGACCATGTTTCTGAAGTGCCCGAAGCCCTCCCTACAGCAGATCA
CTCACATCGCCAATCAGCTTGGGCTAGAGAAGGATGTGGTTCGAGTATGGTTCTGTAACCGGCGCCAGAA
GGGCAAAAGATCAAGTATTGAGTATTCCCAACGAGAAGAGTATGAGGCTACAGGGACACCTTTCCCAGGG
GGGGCTGTATCCTTTCCTCTGCCCCCAGGTCCCCACTTTGGCACCCCAGGCTATGGAAGCCCCCACTTCA
CCACACTCTACTCAGTCCCTTTTCCTGAGGGCGAGGCCTTTCCCTCTGTTCCCGTCACTGCTCTGGGCTC
TCCCATGCATTCAAACGGGTCGGGTCAATGTACTAACTACGCTTTGTTGAAACTCGCTGGCGATGTTGAA
AGTAACCCCGGTCCTATGTATAACATGATGGAGACGGAGCTGAAGCCGCCGGGCCCGCAGCAAGCTTCGG
GGGGCGGCGGCGGAGGAGGCAACGCCACGGCGGCGGCGACCGGCGGCAACCAGAAGAACAGCCCGGACCG
CGTCAAGAGGCCCATGAACGCCTTCATGGTATGGTCCCGGGGGCAGCGGCGTAAGATGGCCCAGGAGAAC
CCCAAGATGCACAACTCGGAGATCAGCAAGCGCCTGGGCGCGGAGTGGAAACTTTTGTCCGAGACCGAGA
AGCGGCCGTTCATCGACGAGGCCAAGCGGCTGCGCGCTCTGCACATGAAGGAGCACCCGGATTATAAATA
CCGGCCGCGGCGGAAAACCAAGACGCTCATGAAGAAGGATAAGTACACGCTTCCCGGAGGCTTGCTGGCC
CCCGGCGGGAACAGCATGGCGAGCGGGGTTGGGGTGGGCGCCGGCCTGGGTGCGGGCGTGAACCAGCGCA
TGGACAGCTACGCGCACATGAACGGCTGGAGCAACGGCAGCTACAGCATGATGCAGGAGCAGCTGGGCTA
CCCGCAGCACCCGGGCCTCAACGCTCACGGCGCGGCACAGATGCAACCGATGCACCGCTACGACGTCAGC
GCCCTGCAGTACAACTCCATGACCAGCTCGCAGACCTACATGAACGGCTCGCCCACCTACAGCATGTCCT
ACTCGCAGCAGGGCACCCCCGGTATGGCGCTGGGCTCCATGGGCTCTGTGGTCAAGTCCGAGGCCAGCTC
CAGCCCCCCCGTGGTTACCTCTTCCTCCCACTCCAGGGCGCCCTGCCAGGCCGGGGACCTCCGGGACATG
ATCAGCATGTACCTCCCCGGCGCCGAGGTGCCGGAGCCCGCTGCGCCCAGTAGACTGCACATGGCCCAGC
ACTACCAGAGCGGCCCGGTGCCCGGCACGGCCATTAACGGCACACTGCCCCTGTCGCACATGTGAGAATT
CGCGGCCGCACTCGAGATATCTAGACCCAGCTTTCTTGTACAAAGTGGTGATCTAGCTAAAACGCGGCCT
CGAATCGAATTCCGCCCCCCCCCCTCTCCCTCCCCCCCCCCTAACGTTACTGGCCGAAGCCGCTTGGAAT
AAGGCCGGTGTGCGTTTGTCTATATGTTATTTTCCACCATATTGCCGTCTTTTGGCAATGTGAGGGCCCG
GAAACCTGGCCCTGTCTTCTTGACGAGCATTCCTAGGGGTCTTTCCCCTCTCGCCAAAGGAATGCAAGGT
CTGTTGAATGTCGTGAAGGAAGCAGTTCCTCTGGAAGCTTCTTGAAGACAAACAACGTCTGTAGCGACCC
TTTGCAGGCAGCGGAACCCCCCACCTGGCGACAGGTGCCTCTGCGGCCAAAAGCCACGTGTATAAGATAC
ACCTGCAAAGGCGGCACAACCCCAGTGCCACGTTGTGAGTTGGATAGTTGTGGAAAGAGTCAAATGGCTC
TCCTCAAGCGTATTCAACAAGGGGCTGAAGGATGCCCAGAAGGTACCCCATTGTATGGGATCTGATCTGG
GGCCTCGGTGCACATGCTTTACATGTGTTTAGTCGAGGTTAAAAAAACGTCTAGGCCCCCCGAACCACGG
GGACGTGGTTTTCCTTTGAAAAACACGATGATAATATGGCCACAACCATGGTGAGCAAGGGCGAGGAGGA
TAACATGGCCATCATCAAGGAGTTCATGCGCTTCAAGGTGCACATGGAGGGCTCCGTGAACGGCCACGAG
TTCGAGATCGAGGGCGAGGGCGAGGGCCGCCCCTACGAGGGCACCCAGACCGCCAAGCTGAAGGTGACCA
AGGGTGGCCCCCTGCCCTTCGCCTGGGACATCCTGTCCCCTCAGTTCATGTACGGCTCCAAGGCCTACGT
GAAGCACCCCGCCGACATCCCCGACTACTTGAAGCTGTCCTTCCCCGAGGGCTTCAAGTGGGAGCGCGTG
ATGAACTTCGAGGACGGCGGCGTGGTGACCGTGACCCAGGACTCCTCCCTGCAGGACGGCGAGTTCATCT
ACAAGGTGAAGCTGCGCGGCACCAACTTCCCCTCCGACGGCCCCGTAATGCAGAAGAAGACCATGGGCTG
GGAGGCCTCCTCCGAGCGGATGTACCCCGAGGACGGCGCCCTGAAGGGCGAGATCAAGCAGAGGCTGAAG
CTGAAGGACGGCGGCCACTACGACGCTGAGGTCAAGACCACCTACAAGGCCAAGAAGCCCGTGCAGCTGC
CCGGCGCCTACAACGTCAACATCAAGTTGGACATCACCTCCCACAACGAGGACTACACCATCGTGGAACA
GTACGAACGCGCCGAGGGCCGCCACTCCACCGGCGGCATGGACGAGCTGTACAAGTAAAGCGGCCGCGAT
CTTTTTCCCTCTGCCAAAAATTATGGGGACATCATGAAGCCCCTTGAGCATCTGACTTCTGGCTAATAAA
GGAAATTTATTTTCATTGCAATAGTGTGTTGGAATTTTTTGTGTCTCTCACTCGGAAGGACATATGGGAG
GGCAAATCATTTAAAACATCAGAATGAGTATTTGGTTTAGAGTTTGGCAACATATGCCATATGCTGGCTG
CCATGAACAAAGGTGGCTATAAAGAGGTCATCAGTATATGAAACAGCCCCCTGCTGTCCATTCCTTATTC
CATAGAAAAGCCTTGACTTGAGGTTAGATTTTTTTTATATTTTGTTTTGTGTTATTTTTTTCTTTAACAT
CCCTAAAATTTTCCTTACATGTTTTACTAGCCAGATTTTTCCTCCTCTCCTGACTACTCCCAGTCATAGC
TGTCCCTCTTCTCTTATGAAGATCCCTCGACCTGCAGGAATTCGATATCAAGCTCTAGCCAACAAGCTCG
TCATCGCTTTGCAGAAGAGCAGAGAGGATATGCTCATCGTCTAAAGAACTACCCATTTTATTATATATTA
GTCACGATATCTATAACAAGAAAATATATATATAATAAGTTATCACGTAAGTAGAACATGAAATAACAAT
ATAATTATCGTATGAGTTAAATCTTAAAAGTCACGTAAAAGATAATCATGCGTCATTTTGACTCACGCGG
TCGTTATAGTTCAAAATCAGTGACACTTACCGCATTGACAAGCACGCCTCACGGGAGCTCCAAGCGGCGA
CTGAGATGTCCTAAATGCACAGCGACGGATTCGCGCTATTTAGAAAGAGAGAGCAATATTTCAAGAATGC
ATGCGTCAATTTTACGCAGACTATCTTTCTAGGGTTAAAAAAGATTTGCGCTTTACTCGACCTAAACTTT
AAACACGTCATAGAATCTTCGTTTGACAAAAACCACATTGTGGCCAAGCTGTGTGACGCGACGCGCGCTA
AAGAATGGCAAACCAAGTCGCGCGAGGTACCCAGCTTTTGTTCCCTTTAGTGAGGGTTAATTCCGAGCTT
GGCGTAATCATGGTCATAGCTGTTTCCTGTGTGAAATTGTTATCCGCTCACAATTCCACACAACATACGA
GCCGGAAGCATAAAGTGTAAAGCCTGGGGTGCCTAATGAGTGAGCTAACTCACATTAATTGCGTTGCGCT
CACTGCCCGCTTTCCAGTCGGGAAACCTGTCGTGCCAGCTGCATTAATGAATCGGCCAACGCGCGGGGAG
AGGCGGTTTGCGTATTGGGCGCTCTTCCGCTTCCTCGCTCACTGACTCGCTGCGCTCGGTCGTTCGGCTG
CGGCGAGCGGTATCAGCTCACTCAAAGGCGGTAATACGGTTATCCACAGAATCAGGGGATAACGCAGGAA
AGAACATGTGAGCAAAAGGCCAGCAAAAGGCCAGGAACCGTAAAAAGGCCGCGTTGCTGGCGTTTTTCCA
TAGGCTCCGCCCCCCTGACGAGCATCACAAAAATCGACGCTCAAGTCAGAGGTGGCGAAACCCGACAGGA
CTATAAAGATACCAGGCGTTTCCCCCTGGAAGCTCCCTCGTGCGCTCTCCTGTTCCGACCCTGCCGCTTA
CCGGATACCTGTCCGCCTTTCTCCCTTCGGGAAGCGTGGCGCTTTCTCATAGCTCACGCTGTAGGTATCT
CAGTTCGGTGTAGGTCGTTCGCTCCAAGCTGGGCTGTGTGCACGAACCCCCCGTTCAGCCCGACCGCTGC
GCCTTATCCGGTAACTATCGTCTTGAGTCCAACCCGGTAAGACACGACTTATCGCCACTGGCAGCAGCCA
CTGGTAACAGGATTAGCAGAGCGAGGTATGTAGGCGGTGCTACAGAGTTCTTGAAGTGGTGGCCTAACTA
CGGCTACACTAGAAGGACAGTATTTGGTATCTGCGCTCTGCTGAAGCCAGTTACCTTCGGAAAAAGAGTT
GGTAGCTCTTGATCCGGCAAACAAACCACCGCTGGTAGCGGTGGTTTTTTTGTTTGCAAGCAGCAGATTA
CGCGCAGAAAAAAAGGATCTCAAGAAGATCCTTTGATCTTTTCTACGGGGTCTGACGCTCAGTGGAACGA
AAACTCACGTTAAGGGATTTTGGTCATGAGATTATCAAAAAGGATCTTCACCTAGATCCTTTTAAATTAA
AAATGAAGTTTTAAATCAATCTAAAGTATATATGAGTAAACTTGGTCTGACAGTTACCAATGCTTAATCA
GTGAGGCACCTATCTCAGCGATCTGTCTATTTCGTTCATCCATAGTTGCCTGACTCCCCGTCGTGTAGAT
AACTACGATACGGGAGGGCTTACCATCTGGCCCCAGTGCTGCAATGATACCGCGAGACCCACGCTCACCG
GCTCCAGATTTATCAGCAATAAACCAGCCAGCCGGAAGGGCCGAGCGCAGAAGTGGTCCTGCAACTTTAT
CCGCCTCCATCCAGTCTATTAATTGTTGCCGGGAAGCTAGAGTAAGTAGTTCGCCAGTTAATAGTTTGCG
CAACGTTGTTGCCATTGCTACAGGCATCGTGGTGTCACGCTCGTCGTTTGGTATGGCTTCATTCAGCTCC
GGTTCCCAACGATCAAGGCGAGTTACATGATCCCCCATGTTGTGCAAAAAAGCGGTTAGCTCCTTCGGTC
CTCCGATCGTTGTCAGAAGTAAGTTGGCCGCAGTGTTATCACTCATGGTTATGGCAGCACTGCATAATTC
TCTTACTGTCATGCCATCCGTAAGATGCTTTTCTGTGACTGGTGAGTACTCAACCAAGTCATTCTGAGAA
TAGTGTATGCGGCGACCGAGTTGCTCTTGCCCGGCGTCAATACGGGATAATACCGCGCCACATAGCAGAA
CTTTAAAAGTGCTCATCATTGGAAAACGTTCTTCGGGGCGAAAACTCTCAAGGATCTTACCGCTGTTGAG
ATCCAGTTCGATGTAACCCACTCGTGCACCCAACTGATCTTCAGCATCTTTTACTTTCACCAGCGTTTCT
GGGTGAGCAAAAACAGGAAGGCAAAATGCCGCAAAAAAGGGAATAAGGGCGACACGGAAATGTTGAATAC
TCATACTCTTCCTTTTTCAATATTATTGAAGCATTTATCAGGGTTATTGTCTCATGAGCGGATACATATT
TGAATGTATTTAGAAAAATAAACAAATAGGGGTTCCGCGCACATTTCCCCGAAAAGTGCCACCTG
