>Addgene plasmid #80484 | PB-TAC-MKOS | addgene partial sequence | sequence record 153683 | Futet-F 5'-CTCCATAGAAGACACCGGGA-3'
AAAGCAGGCTGGCGCCGGAACCAATTCAGTCGACTGGATCCGGTACCGAATTCACCATGCCCCTCAACGT
GAACTTCACCAACAGGAACTATGACCTCGACTACGACTCCGTACAGCCCTATTTCATCTGCGACGAGGAA
GAGAATTTCTATCACCAGCAACAGCAGAGCGAGCTGCAGCCGCCCGCGCCCAGTGAGGATATCTGGAAGA
AATTCGAGCTGCTTCCCACCCCGCCCCTGTCCCCGAGCCGCCGCTCCGGGCTCTGCTCTCCATCCTATGT
TGCGGTCGCTACGTCCTTCTCCCCAAGGGAAGACGATGACGGCGGCGGTGGCAACTTCTCCACCGCCGAT
CAGCTGGAGATGATGACCGAGTTACTTGGAGGAGACATGGTGAACCAGAGCTTCATCTGCGATCCTGACG
ACGAGACCTTCATCAAGAACATCATCATCCAGGACTGTATGTGGAGCGGTTTCTCAGCCGCTGCCAAGCT
GGTCTCGGAGAAGCTGGCCTCCTACCAGGCTGCGCGCAAAGACAGCACCAGCCTGAGCCCCGCCCGCGGG
CACAGCGTCTGCTCCACCTCCAGCCTGTACCTGCAGGACCTCACCGCCGCCGCGTCCGAGTGCATTGACC
CCTCAGTGGTCTTTCCCTACCCGCTCAACGACAGCAGCTCGCCCAAATCCTGTACCTCGTCCGATTCCAC
GGCCTTCTCTCCTTCCTCGGACTCGCTGCTGTCCTCCGAGTCCTCCCCACGGGCCAGCCCTGAGCCCCTA
GTGCTGCATGAGGAGACACCGCCCACCACCAGCAGCGACTCTGAAGAAGAGCAAGAAGATGAGGAAGAA
