>Addgene plasmid #80484 | PB-TAC-MKOS | addgene partial sequence | sequence record 155398 | mOct4-R 5'-cttggaagcttagccaggtt-3'
CCCACCTGGTGGGGGTGAGAAGGCGAAGTCTGAAGCCAGGTGTCCAGCCATCTCGAGTGGGCCAGGATTC
TCCTCGACGTCACCGCATGTTAGCAGACTTCCTCTGCCCTCTCCGGAGCCAAAGTGCCTCTTCATGTGTA
AGGCAAGGTGGTCCGACCTGGAAAAGGCCCTGTCGCACTTCTGGCACTGAAAGGGCCGGTGCCCTGTGTG
TTTGCGGTAGTGCCTGGTCAGTTCATCGGAGCGGGCGAATTTCCACCCACAGCCGTCCCAGTCACAGTGG
TAAGGTTTCTCGCCTGTGTGAGTTCGCAGGTGTGCCTTGAGATGAGAACTCTTGGTATAGGTTTTGCCAC
AGCCTGCATAGTCACAAGTGTGGGTGGCTGTTCTTTTCCGGGGCCACGACCTTCTTCCCCTCTTTGGCTT
GGGCTCCTCTGGCAGGCAGGAACCCGGTGGCATGAGCTCTTGATAATGGAGAGAGGGGACTTGTGACTGC
ATCTGGTCTGGCAGGAAAGGAGGGTAGTTGGGCCCCGGATGGGGATGGAATCCTGGGGGAAGAGGCAGGC
CAGGGTGACAGTCCCTGCTGTTCAGCAGT
