>Addgene plasmid #80484 | PB-TAC-MKOS | addgene partial sequence | sequence record 155399 | OSJ-R 5'-CGGGCTGTTCTTCTGGTTGCC-3'
GCCGCCGCCCCCCGAAGCTTGCTGCGGGCCCGGCGGCTTCAGCTCCGTCTCCATCATGTTATACATAGGA
CCGGGGTTACTTTCAACATCGCCAGCGAGTTTCAACAAAGCGTAGTTAGTACATTGACCCGACCCGTTTG
AATGCATGGGAGAGCCCAGAGCAGTGACGGGAACAGAGGGAAAGGCCTCGCCCTCAGGAAAAGGGACTGA
GTAGAGTGTGGTGAAGTGGGGGCTTCCATAGCCTGGGGTGCCAAAGTGGGGACCTGGGGGCAGAGGAAAG
GATACAGCCCCCCCTGGGAAAGGTGTCCCTGTAGCCTCATACTCTTCTCGTTGGGAATACTCAATACTTG
ATCTTTTGCCCTTCTGGCGCCGGTTACAGAACCATACTCGAACCACATCCTTCTCTAGCCCAAGCTGATT
GGCGATGTGAGTGATCTGCTGTAGGGAGGGCTTCGGGCACTTCAGAAAC
