>Addgene plasmid #80484 | PB-TAC-MKOS | addgene partial sequence | sequence record 155400 | mCherry-R 5'-TTGGTCACCTTCAGCTTGG-3'
ACTCCCTTGATGATGGCCATGTTATCCTCCTCGCCCTTGCTCACCATGGTTGTGGCCATATTATCATCGT
GTTTTTCAAAGGAAAACCACGTCCCCGTGGTTCGGGGGGCCTAGACGTTTTTTTAACCTCGACTAAACAC
ATGTAAAGCATGTGCACCGAGGCCCCAGATCAGATCCCATACAATGGGGTACCTTCTGGGCATCCTTCAG
CCCCTTGTTGAATACGCTTGAGGAGAGCCATTTGACTCTTTCCACAACTATCCAACTCACAACGTGGCAC
TGGGGTTGTGCCGCCTTTGCAGGTGTATCTTATACACGTGGCTTTTGGCCGCAGAGGCACCTGTCGCCAG
GTGGGGGGTTCCGCTGCCTGCAAAGGGTCGCTACAGACGTTGTTTGTCTTCAAGAAGCTTCCAGAGGAAC
TGCTTCCTTCACGACATTCAACAGACCTTGCATTCCTTTGGCGAGAGGGGAAAGACC
